>Addgene plasmid #148537 | pT7-V5-SBP-C1-DmRoquin_501-819_AD | depositor full sequence | sequence record 290985 | Full Sequence
TAGTTATTAATAGTAATCAATTACGGGGTCATTAGTTCATAGCCCATATATGGAGTTCCGCGTTACATAA
CTTACGGTAAATGGCCCGCCTGGCTGACCGCCCAACGACCCCCGCCCATTGACGTCAATAATGACGTATG
TTCCCATAGTAACGCCAATAGGGACTTTCCATTGACGTCAATGGGTGGAGTATTTACGGTAAACTGCCCA
CTTGGCAGTACATCAAGTGTATCATATGCCAAGTACGCCCCCTATTGACGTCAATGACGGTAAATGGCCC
GCCTGGCATTATGCCCAGTACATGACCTTATGGGACTTTCCTACTTGGCAGTACATCTACGTATTAGTCA
TCGCTATTACCATGGTGATGCGGTTTTGGCAGTACATCAATGGGCGTGGATAGCGGTTTGACTCACGGGG
ATTTCCAAGTCTCCACCCCATTGACGTCAATGGGAGTTTGTTTTGGCACCAAAATCAACGGGACTTTCCA
AAATGTCGTAACAACTCCGCCCCATTGACGCAAATGGGCGGTAGGCGTGTACGGTGGGAGGTCTATATAA
GCAGAGCTCTCTGGCTAACTAGAGAACCCACTGCTTACTGGCTTATCGAAATTAATACGACTCACTATAG
GGAGACCCAAGCTCTAGCGCTACCGGTCGCCACCATGGGTAAGCCTATCCCTAACCCTCTCCTCGGTCTC
GATTCTACGCCCGGAAGCGGTAGCGGTACGATGGACGAGAAGACCACCGGCTGGGGGGGCGGCCACGTGG
TGGAGGGCCTGGCCGGCGAGCTGGAGCAGCTGCGGGCCAGGCTGGAGCACCACCCTCAGGGCCAGCGGGA
GCCCAGATCTCGAGCTCAAGCTTATATGCATTATATGGGCTCTCCTAGGGGATATCTGGATCCCAGCTTG
GGACTTTCGCCAGGTGGTGGTCTCCCGCCGTCGCATCACAGTCCCATTACCAGGCTCATAGTGCCGAGCC
GCTACGATTCGCGCTTTAGCGGGTTTGGCGGTGGCACGCCCAGGATTCCTTCGCCCAGAGAATACCAAGC
CAATCCGGTAGCGCCAACGCAACGCAATGCCAACCCACCGAATTTTAGTGTGAACAGTAACCTGCACAAG
GGCTACATGTTGCCCGCCAGCGGTGGAGATGTCTTCCATCTGGCCAATCCGTGGGAGCAAGCATACCTGG
CACAGCAGCAACATCCTCCACAGCATCCCCAACAGCAGCAGCCACCGTCCAGCAAGCCGAATCCCAGCCG
ACCGTTGTCGATTTTACCCGCAACAGCTGATACCTCATTTTTTGAAAAGAAACCGCCGAATAGTGTTAGC
ATAGATCTGGACAGGGTCCCGGAGGTCAATGTGGATGCAGTGCCTCTGTTCCGGCGATCCAACAATAACC
ACAATAACAACAATAGTAACTCCCACAATAACAACAACAACAATCATGGCTCATCACTGCTGTTCTGGAA
CAATACGGGTAAAGATTCAGCCAACTTTGTACGATCAGACTCCATATTGGATGACGATGCGTCCACATTC
GATGTGCCCACTGGCTCCTCCATGCTGAGTATCTACGGCCCGATTTGCCCCAAGAGCAGTACGACCGGCA
ACTGGAACAACTTTGATCTGGGATATGGCGGCTTCAAGAGTGACAGAAACGATAGCTTCAATGCCAATAA
GCAGCAACAGCCGATGTGGGGCAGGAAACCGCAACTGATGTCGGAAGACAGTTTCGAGGGCGGCATCGAT
AGTGGAATGATGCTGCAGCTGGAGAAGAATCTGGTGGACATCGTCGATCCCGATGACAGTGGGATCAAGG
TGGACTAGGGATCCACCGGATCTAGATAACTGATCATAATCAGCCATACCACATTTGTAGAGGTTTTACT
TGCTTTAAAAAACCTCCCACACCTCCCCCTGAACCTGAAACATAAAATGAATGCAATTGTTGTTGTTAAC
TTGTTTATTGCAGCTTATAATGGTTACAAATAAAGCAATAGCATCACAAATTTCACAAATAAAGCATTTT
TTTCACTGCATTCTAGTTGTGGTTTGTCCAAACTCATCAATGTATCTTAACGCGTAAATTGTAAGCGTTA
ATATTTTGTTAAAATTCGCGTTAAATTTTTGTTAAATCAGCTCATTTTTTAACCAATAGGCCGAAATCGG
CAAAATCCCTTATAAATCAAAAGAATAGACCGAGATAGGGT
[37 nt withheld, positions 2212-2248]
AAAGAACGTGGACTCCAACGTCAAAGG
[49 nt withheld, positions 2276-2324]
T
[91 nt withheld, positions 2326-2416]
G
[124 nt withheld, positions 2418-2541]
CAGGTGGCACTTTTCGGGGAAATGTGCGCGGAACCCCTATTTGTTTATTTTTCTAAATACATTCAAATAT
GTATCCGCTCATGAGACAATAACCCTGATAAATGCTTCAATAATATTGAAAAAGGAAGAGTCCTGAGGCG
GAAAGAACCAGCTGTGGAATGTGTGTCAGTTAGGGTGTGGAAAGTCCCCAGGCTCCCCAGCAGGCAGAAG
TATGCAAAGCATGCATCTCAATTAGTCAGCAACCAGGTGTGGAAAGTCCCCAGGCTCCCCAGCAGGCAGA
AGTATGCAAAGCATGCATCTCAATTAGTCAGCAACCATAGTCCCGCCCCTAACTCCGCCCATCCCGCCCC
TAACTCCGCCCAGTTCCGCCCATTCTCCGCCCCATGGCTGACTAATTTTTTTTATTTATGCAGAGGCCGA
GGCCGCCTCGGCCTCTGAGCTATTCCAGAAGTAGTGAGGAGGCTTTTTTGGAGGCCTAGGCTTTTGCAAA
GATCGATCAAGAGACAGGATGAGGATCGTTTCGCATGATTGAACAAGATGGATTGCACGCAGGTTCTCCG
GCCGCTTGGGTGGAGAGGCTATTCGGCTATGACTGGGCACAACAGACAATCGGCTGCTCTGATGCCGCCG
TGTTCCGGCTGTCAGCGCAGGGGCGCCCGGTTCTTTTTGTCAAGACCGACCTGTCCGGTGCCCTGAATGA
ACTGCAAGACGAGGCAGCGCGGCTATCGTGGCTGGCCACGACGGGCGTTCCTTGCGCAGCTGTGCTCGAC
GTTGTCACTGAAGCGGGAAGGGACTGGCTGCTATTGGGCGAAGTGCCGGGGCAGGATCTCCTGTCATCTC
ACCTTGCTCCTGCCGAGAAAGTATCCATCATGGCTGATGCAATGCGGCGGCTGCATACGCTTGATCCGGC
TACCTGCCCATTCGACCACCAAGCGAAACATCGCATCGAGCGAGCACGTACTCGGATGGAAGCCGGTCTT
GTCGATCAGGATGATCTGGACGAAGAGCATCAGGGGCTCGCGCCAGCCGAACTGTTCGCCAGGCTCAAGG
CGAGCATGCCCGACGGCGAGGATCTCGTCGTGACCCATGGCGATGCCTGCTTGCCGAATATCATGGTGGA
AAATGGCCGCTTTTCTGGATTCATCGACTGTGGCCGGCTGGGTGTGGCGGACCGCTATCAGGACATAGCG
TTGGCTACCCGTGATATTGCTGAAGAGCTTGGCGGCGAATGGGCTGACCGCTTCCTCGTGCTTTACGGTA
TCGCCGCTCCCGATTCGCAGCGCATCGCCTTCTATCGCCTTCTTGACGAGTTCTTCTGAGCGGGACTCTG
GGGTTCGAAATGACCGACCAAGCGACGCCCAACCTGCCATCACGAGATTTCGATTCCACCGCCGCCTTCT
ATGAAAGGTTGGGCTTCGGAATCGTTTTCCGGGACGCCGGCTGGATGATCCTCCAGCGCGGGGATCTCAT
GCTGGAGTTCTTCGCCCACCCTAGGGGGAGGCTAACTGAAACACGGAAGGAGACAATACCGGAAGGAACC
CGCGCTATGACGGCAATAAAAAGACAGAATAAAACGCACGGTGTTGGGTCGTTTGTTCATAAACGCGGGG
TTCGGTCCCAGGGCTGGCACTCTGTCGATACCCCACCGAGACCCCATTGGGGCCAATACGCCCGCGTTTC
TTCCTTTTCCCCACCCCACCCCCCAAGTTCGGGTGAAGGCCCAGGGCTCGCAGCCAACGTCGGGGCGGCA
GGCCCTGCCATAGCCTCAGGTTACTCATATATACTTTAGATTGATTTAAAACTTCATTTTTAATTTAAAA
GGATCTAGGTGAAGATCCTTTTTGATAATCTCATGACCAAAATCCCTTAACGTGAGTTTTCGTTCCACTG
AGCGTCAGACCCCGTAGAAAAGATCAAAGGATCTTCTTGAGATCCTTTTTTTCTGCGCGTAATCTGCTGC
TTGCAAACAAAAAAACCACCGCTACCAGCGGTGGTTTGTTTGCCGGATCAAGAGCTACCAACTCTTTTTC
CGAAGGTAACTGGCTTCAGCAGAGCGCAGATACCAAATACTGTCCTTCTAGTGTAGCCGTAGTTAGGCCA
CCACTTCAAGAACTCTGTAGCACCGCCTACATACCTCGCTCTGCTAATCCTGTTACCAGTGGCTGCTGCC
AGTGGCGATAAGTCGTGTCTTACCGGGTTGGACTCAAGACGATAGTTACCGGATAAGGCGCAGCGGTCGG
GCTGAACGGGGGGTTCGTGCACACAGCCCAGCTTGGAGCGAACGACCTACACCGAACTGAGATACCTACA
GCGTGAGCTATGAGAAAGCGCCACGCTTCCCGAAGGGAGAAAGGCGGACAGGTATCCGGTAAGCGGCAGG
GTCGGAACAGGAGAGCGCACGAGGGAGCTTCCAGGGGGAAACGCCTGGTATCTTTATAGTCCTGTCGGGT
TTCGCCACCTCTGACTTGAGCGTCGATTTTTGTGATGCTCGTCAGGGGGGCGGAGCCTATGGAAAAACGC
CAGCAACGCGGCCTTTTTACGGTTCCTGGCCTTTTGCTGGCCTTTTGCTCACATGTTCTTTCCTGCGTTA
TCCCCTGATTCTGTGGATAACCGTATTACCGCCATGCAT
Features (pLannotate 1.2.2; 17 found; start..end, strand, type, name):
     61..364     +  enhancer       CMV enhancer: human cytomegalovirus immediate early enhancer
    365..568     +  promoter       CMV promoter: human cytomegalovirus (CMV) immediate early promoter
    564..597     +  LTR            5' LTR (truncated) (fragment): truncated 5' long terminal repeat (LTR) from HIV-1
    613..631     +  promoter       T7 promoter: promoter for bacteriophage T7 RNA polymerase
    668..709     +  CDS            V5 tag: epitope tag from simian virus 5
    731..844     +  CDS            SBP: streptavidin-binding peptide selected from a peptide library; binds streptavidin with nanomolar affinity (Keefe et al., 2001)
    845..863     +  misc_feature   MCS (fragment): multiple cloning site
   1851..1935    +  CDS            large T antigen (fragment): large T antigen from SV40 (simian virus 40)
   1958..2079    +  polyA_signal   SV40 poly(A) signal: SV40 polyadenylation signal
   2113..2541    -  rep_origin     f1 ori (sequence partly withheld): f1 bacteriophage origin of replication; arrow indicates direction of (+) strand synthesis
   2568..2672    +  promoter       AmpR promoter: bla
   2674..3031    +  promoter       SV40 promoter: SV40 enhancer and early promoter
   3066..3860    +  CDS            NeoR/KanR: aminoglycoside phosphotransferase from Tn5; aph(3')-II (or nptII); confers resistance to neomycin, kanamycin, and G418 (Geneticin®)
   3881..4033    +  CDS            ble (fragment): BLE_KLEPN - Experimental evidence at protein level: Swiss-Prot protein existence level 1. Binding protein with a strong affinity to the bleomycin family of antibiotics. Binds to CL990; an antimitotic-antibiotic compound. From Klebsiella pneumoniae.
   4092..4139    +  polyA_signal   HSV TK poly(A) signal: herpes simplex virus thymidine kinase polyadenylation signal (Cole and Stacy, 1985)
   4230..4246    -  polyA_signal   bGH poly(A) signal (fragment): bovine growth hormone polyadenylation signal
   4468..5056    +  rep_origin     ori: high-copy-number ColE1/pMB1/pBR322/pUC origin of replication
