[The description below was written by a language model from this plasmid's Addgene catalogue record and pLannotate feature annotations shown in this document.]
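Description:
pT7-V5-SBP-C1-DmRoquin_501-819_AD is a 5,170-nt mammalian expression plasmid encoding a C-terminal fragment (residues 501–819) of Drosophila melanogaster Roquin (gene roq, CG16807), with the ORF taken from isoform C. The catalogue lists the backbone as unknown. The annotated layout (CMV enhancer/promoter, C1-style cloning site, SV40 poly(A), f1 ori and a dual-promoter NeoR/KanR cassette) is that of a general-purpose CMV-driven expression vector. It is propagated in E. coli from a high-copy ColE1/pUC-type origin under kanamycin selection. The Tn5 aminoglycoside phosphotransferase gene is preceded by both a bacterial (AmpR/bla) promoter and the SV40 enhancer/early promoter and is followed by the HSV TK polyadenylation signal, so the same marker can also confer G418 resistance in mammalian cells.

The expression unit places the CMV immediate-early enhancer and promoter upstream of a T7 promoter, which additionally allows transcription by T7 RNA polymerase. A V5 epitope tag and a streptavidin-binding peptide (SBP) follow, and then a remnant of the multiple cloning site. The Roquin fragment itself was not annotated by the automated tool. It presumably occupies the unannotated gap between the MCS fragment and the SV40 poly(A) region, giving an N-terminally V5-SBP-tagged protein. Several short hits (HIV-1 LTR, large T antigen, ble and bGH poly(A) fragments) are probably incidental matches to backbone sequence rather than functional elements.

The tags suit immunodetection through V5 and streptavidin-based pulldown through SBP. The associated publication examines how Drosophila Roquin recruits the CCR4-NOT deadenylase complex via a CAF40-binding motif, so the plasmid was likely used for interaction assays in cultured cells. The depositor sequence may be theoretical rather than fully verified.
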