Addgene plasmid #148537: pT7-V5-SBP-C1-DmRoquin_501-819_AD
Purpose: Mammalian Expression of DmRoquin_501-819
Depositing lab: Elisa Izaurralde. Depositing organization: Max Planck Institute for Developmental Biology. Publication: A CAF40-binding motif facilitates recruitment of the CCR4-NOT complex to mRNAs targeted by Drosophila Roquin. Sgromo A, Raisch T, Bawankar P, Bhandari D, Chen Y, Kuzuoglu-Ozturk D, Weichenrieder O, Izaurralde E. Nat Commun. 2017 Feb 6;8:14307. doi: 10.1038/ncomms14307. PubMed 28165457.
Backbone
  Vector backbone: Unknown
  Vector type: Mammalian Expression
Growth in bacteria
  Bacterial resistance: Kanamycin, 50 μg/mL
  Growth temperature: 37°C
  Growth strain: DH5alpha
  Copy number: High Copy
Gene/Insert
  Gene/Insert name: DmRoquin_501-819
  Species: D. melanogaster (fly)
  Entrez Gene: roq (a.k.a. CG16807, Dmel\CG16807, NEST:bs21b12)
  Cloning method: Unknown
Terms and licenses: Academic/Nonprofit Terms; Industry Terms: Not Available to Industry
Depositor comments: ORF extracted from isoform C NCBI:NM_001275011.1 Plasmids from this collection were made available to the research community and donated after the lab closed. Please note that the sequence provided by the depositing laboratory may be theoretical/predicted or based on Sanger sequencing results. There may be discrepancies between sequencing results obtained by Addgene and the depositor sequence. If an Addgene verified sequence is not available, please contact before placing your order to request that our lab fully sequence the plasmid.
How to cite: pT7-V5-SBP-C1-DmRoquin_501-819_AD was a gift from Elisa Izaurralde (Addgene plasmid # 148537 ; http://n2t.net/addgene:148537 ; RRID:Addgene_148537)
